>Addgene plasmid #37933 | MSCV-N BFRF2 | addgene partial sequence | sequence record 50653 | pLXSN-5
CTCACTCCTTCTCTAGGCGCCGGAATTAGATCTGCCACCATGGACTACAAGGATGACGATGACAAGCTCG
ATGGAGGATACCCATACGATGTTCCAGATTACGCTGCTCGAGGTTATCAAACAAGTTTGTACAAAAAAGT
TGGCATGGCGTTATTCTTGGCGCGCCACACCTTATCTGGCACGGGTGCTGGCTGTCACGGCCGTGGCCCT
GCTCCTGATGTTTCTGAGGTGGACCTGACGTTGCAGGCCCTTGGGGAGCGGGGGTTCTCCAGGCTCCTGG
ATCTGGGGCTGGCCTGCCTGGATCTGAGCTATGTGGAAATGAGGGAATTTGTGGTTTGGGGCAGGCCCCC
AGCTTCTGAGGCGGCTGTGGCCTCTACGCCAGGCTCGCTTTTCCGAAGCCACTCGTCCGCCTACTGGTTG
TCGGAGGTGGAGAGGCCCGGGGGCCTTGTCCGCTGGGCCAGGTCACAGACCAGCCCCTCATCCCTGACCC
TCGCGCCCCATCTTGGCCCGTCCCTCTTGTCCCTTTCAGTGGTCACCGGTGGTGGGTGTGGAGCCGTGGC
CTTTTGCAACGCCTTTTTCCTAGCTTATTTTTTGGTTGTGCGGTCTGTTTTTCCCGCGTTTTCCGATAGA
ATAGCTGCCTGGATCTGCGCCCGGTCCCCTTTCTGCGAA
