[The description below was written by a language model from this plasmid's Addgene catalogue record.]
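Description:
MSCV-N BFRF2 is a murine stem cell virus (MSCV)-based retroviral vector for mammalian expression of the Epstein-Barr virus (human herpesvirus 4) open reading frame BFRF2. It is built on the MSCV-N FLAGHA backbone, a Gateway-compatible retroviral plasmid that supplies tandem Flag and HA epitopes at the N terminus of whatever ORF is recombined into it. In bacteria the plasmid is maintained under ampicillin selection and is recorded as low copy. In transduced mammalian cells, puromycin resistance allows selection of stable integrants. No feature table accompanies the record, so the LTRs, packaging signal and bacterial origin expected in a vector of this type are inferred from the vector class rather than documented here.

The insert is listed as 1773 bp and was introduced by Gateway recombination. The depositor notes that this left vector-derived nucleotides in frame with the 3' end of the ORF, so the translated protein carries a short stretch of extra residues at its C terminus in addition to the N-terminal Flag-HA tag. The promoter field reads "PKG", which probably refers to the PGK promoter. In MSCV vectors that promoter commonly drives the puromycin marker while the 5' LTR drives the insert, but the record does not spell this arrangement out. The stated backbone size, insert size and total size do not add up straightforwardly, which may reflect replacement of the Gateway cassette during cloning.

The construct belongs to a collection of tagged tumour virus ORFs used to study systematically how viral proteins perturb host cell networks. The dual epitope tag makes it suitable for stable expression followed by tandem affinity purification and detection of BFRF2-associated host proteins.
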