Addgene plasmid #37933: MSCV-N BFRF2
Depositing lab: Karl Munger. Depositing organization: Brigham and Women's Hospital. Publication: Interpreting cancer genomes using systematic host network perturbations by tumour virus proteins. Rozenblatt-Rosen O, Deo RC, Padi M, Adelmant G, Calderwood MA, Rolland T, Grace M, Dricot A, Askenazi M, Tavares M, Pevzner SJ, Abderazzaq F, Byrdsong D, Carvunis AR, Chen AA, Cheng J, Correll M, Duarte M, Fan C, Feltkamp MC, Ficarro SB, Franchi R, Garg BK, Gulbahce N, Hao T, Holthaus AM, James R, Korkhin A, Litovchick L, Mar JC, Pak TR, Rabello S, Rubio R, Shen Y, Singh S, Spangle JM, Tasan M, Wanamaker S, Webber JT, Roecklein-Canfield J, Johannsen E, Barabasi AL, Beroukhim R, Kieff E, Cusick ME, Hill DE, Munger K, Marto JA, Quackenbush J, Roth FP, DeCaprio JA, Vidal M. Nature. 2012 Jul 26;487(7408):491-5. 10.1038/nature11288 PubMed 22810586.
Backbone
  Vector backbone: MSCV-N FLAGHA
  Backbone size w/o insert (bp): 8162
  Total vector size (bp): 8435
  Vector type: Mammalian Expression, Retroviral
  Selectable markers: Puromycin
Growth in bacteria
  Bacterial resistance: Ampicillin, 100 μg/mL
  Growth temperature: 37°C
  Growth strain: DH5alpha
  Copy number: Low Copy
Gene/Insert
  Gene/Insert name: BFRF2
  Species: H. Herpesvirus 4 (EBV)
  Insert size (bp): 1773
  GenBank ID: YP_401650.1
  Entrez Gene: BFRF2 (a.k.a. HHV4_BFRF2)
  Promoter: PKG
  Tag / fusion protein: Flag (N terminal on backbone); HA (N terminal on backbone)
  Cloning method: Gateway Cloning
  Sequencing primers: 5′ LXSN 5'; 3′ MSCV-N seq. rev
Resource information
  A portion of this plasmid was derived from a plasmid made by: E. Kieff lab
Terms and licenses: Academic/Nonprofit Terms; Industry Terms: Not Available to Industry
Depositor comments: Note that the Gateway cloning reaction has left several vector-based nucleotides in frame with the 3' end of the insert, leaving additional amino acid residues [PTFLYKVVR] fused to the C-terminus of translated protein.
How to cite: MSCV-N BFRF2 was a gift from Karl Munger (Addgene plasmid # 37933 ; http://n2t.net/addgene:37933 ; RRID:Addgene_37933)
